LOCUS       Exported 8575 bp ds-DNA circular SYN 12-MAY-2021
DEFINITION  Yeast Expression plasmid for SARS-CoV-2 surface glycoprotein (Spike
            protein).
ACCESSION   .
VERSION     .
KEYWORDS    pGBW-m4046494
SOURCE      synthetic DNA construct
  ORGANISM  synthetic DNA construct
REFERENCE   1 (bases 1 to 8575)
  TITLE     SARS-CoV-2 protein Yeast expression constructs, tagged, for protein
            expression and/or purification
REFERENCE   2 (bases 1 to 8575)
  AUTHORS   .
  TITLE     Direct Submission
  JOURNAL   Exported May 12, 2021 from SnapGene Server 1.1.58
            http://www.snapgene.com
FEATURES             Location/Qualifiers
     source          1..8575
                     /organism="synthetic DNA construct"
                     /mol_type="other DNA"
     promoter        18..425
                     /gene="S. cerevisiae TEF1"
                     /label=TEF1 promoter
                     /note="promoter for EF-1-alpha"
     CDS             4258..4275
                     /codon_start=1
                     /product="thrombin recognition and cleavage site"
                     /label=thrombin site
                     /translation="LVPRGS"
     CDS             4276..4293
                     /codon_start=1
                     /product="6xHis affinity tag"
                     /label=6xHis
                     /translation="HHHHHH"
     primer_bind     complement(4338..4356)
                     /label=CYC1
                     /note="CYC1 transcription termination signal, reverse
                     primer"
     CDS             4707..5510
                     /codon_start=1
                     /gene="S. cerevisiae URA3"
                     /product="orotidine-5'-phosphate decarboxylase, required
                     for uracil biosynthesis"
                     /label=URA3
                     /note="yeast auxotrophic marker, counterselectable with
                     5-fluoroorotic acid (5-FOA)"
                     /translation="MSKATYKERAATHPSPVAAKLFNIMHEKQTNLCASLDVRTTKELL
                     ELVEALGPKICLLKTHVDILTDFSMEGTVKPLKALSAKYNFLLFEDRKFADIGNTVKLQ
                     YSAGVYRIAEWADITNAHGVVGPGIVSGLKQAAEEVTKEPRGLLMLAELSCKGSLSTGE
                     YTKGTVDIAKSDKDFVIGFIAQRDMGGRDEGYDWLIMTPGVGLDDKGDALGQQYRTVDD
                     VVSTGSDIIIVGRGLFAKGRDAKVEGERYRKAGWEAYLRRCGQQN"
     rep_origin      5593..6575
                     /label=2u ori
                     /note="yeast 2u plasmid origin of replication"
     terminator      6653..6682
                     /label=T3Te terminator
                     /note="phage T3 early transcription terminator"
     rep_origin      6704..7291
                     /direction=RIGHT
                     /label=ori
                     /note="high-copy-number ColE1/pMB1/pBR322/pUC origin of
                     replication"
     terminator      7303..7330
                     /label=T7Te terminator
                     /note="phage T7 early transcription terminator"
     CDS             complement(7354..7545)
                     /codon_start=1
                     /gene="rop"
                     /product="Rop protein, which maintains plasmids at low copy
                     number"
                     /label=rop
                     /translation="MTKQEKTALNMARFIRSQTLTLLEKLNELDADEQADICESLHDHA
                     DELYRSCLARFGDDGENL"
     CDS             complement(7546..8406)
                     /codon_start=1
                     /gene="bla"
                     /product="beta-lactamase"
                     /label=AmpR
                     /note="confers resistance to ampicillin, carbenicillin, and
                     related antibiotics"
                     /translation="MSIQHFRVALIPFFAAFCLPVFAHPETLVKVKDAEDQLGARVGYI
                     ELDLNSGKILESLRPEERFPMMSTFKVLLCGAVLSRIDAGQEQLGRRIHYSQNDLVEYS
                     PVTEKHLTDGMTVRELCSAAITMSDNTAANLLLATIGGPKELTAFLHNMGDHVTRLDRW
                     EPELNEAIPNDERDTTMPVAMATTLRKLLTGELLTLASRQQLIDWMEADKVAGSLLRSA
                     LPAGWFIADKSGAGERGSRGIIAALGPDGKPSRIVVIYTTGSQATMDERNRQIAEIGAS
                     LIKHW"
     primer_bind     8169..8188
                     /label=Amp-R
                     /note="Ampicillin resistance gene, reverse primer"
     promoter        complement(8407..8509)
                     /label=cat promoter
                     /note="promoter of the E. coli cat gene encoding
                     chloramphenicol acetyltransferase"
     terminator      8510..8541
                     /label=tonB terminator
                     /note="bidirectional E. coli tonB-P14 transcription
                     terminator"
ORIGIN
        1 cagttagagc ggccgcccca cacaccatag cttcaaaatg tttctactcc ttttttactc
       61 ttccagattt tctcggactc cgcgcatcgc cgtaccactt caaaacaccc aagcacagca
      121 tactaaattt cccctctttc ttcctctagg gtgtcgttaa ttacccgtac taaaggtttg
      181 gaaaagaaaa aagagaccgc ctcgtttctt tttcttcgtc gaaaaaggca ataaaaattt
      241 ttatcacgtt tctttttctt gaaaattttt ttttttgatt tttttctctt tcgatgacct
      301 cccattgata tttaagttaa taaacggtct tcaatttctc aagtttcagt ttcatttttc
      361 ttgttctatt acaacttttt ttacttcttg ctcattagaa agaaagcata gcaatctaat
      421 ctaagtttta attacaaaat gttcgtcttt ttagttttgc ttccattggt gagctcccaa
      481 tgcgttaatc tgacaactcg cacgcagcta cctccagcat acactaactc tttcaccaga
      541 ggcgtctatt accccgacaa agtatttcgt tcttcggttt tacatagtac ccaagatttg
      601 ttcttgccat tcttttcaaa cgttacttgg tttcacgcca tacacgtttc tggtaccaat
      661 ggtactaaga ggttcgataa cccagtgttg ccattcaatg acggtgtcta cttcgcttcc
      721 acagaaaagt ctaacatcat tagaggttgg atctttggaa ccacgcttga ttccaagact
      781 caatctttgt taattgtcaa caacgctact aatgttgtaa ttaaagtctg tgagttccaa
      841 ttctgtaacg acccgttttt gggtgtttat taccataaga ataataaaag ctggatggaa
      901 tccgaatttc gggtttattc aagtgctaac aactgtacct tcgaatacgt cagtcaacct
      961 ttcctgatgg atttggaggg taagcaaggc aacttcaaga acttgagaga atttgtcttc
     1021 aaaaatatcg acggttactt taagatctac tctaagcaca caccaattaa cctagttaga
     1081 gatttacctc agggtttctc tgctttggaa ccactcgttg atttgccgat tggtatcaac
     1141 attacgagat ttcaaacttt gctagcctta caccgatcat atttaactcc tggtgactcc
     1201 tcgtctggat ggactgcggg tgctgctgcc tactatgtcg gttatttgca gccaagaacc
     1261 tttctgctca agtacaatga aaacgggaca attaccgatg ctgtagactg tgctttggat
     1321 ccattgagcg aaactaagtg caccctaaaa tctttcacag ttgaaaaggg tatataccaa
     1381 actagcaact ttagagttca accaactgaa tcaatagtca gattcccaaa tatcaccaac
     1441 ttgtgtccat tcggtgaggt ttttaatgcc acaaggtttg cttctgtgta cgcttggaac
     1501 cgtaagagaa tctccaattg tgtggcagat tactctgtac tatataacag tgcttccttc
     1561 tctactttca aatgttacgg ggtttcgcca accaagctta acgacttatg cttcactaat
     1621 gtttacgcag actcctttgt cattagaggc gatgaagtaa gacaaatcgc gccaggtcaa
     1681 accggtaaga ttgctgatta caactacaaa ttgccagacg acttcaccgg ttgcgtgatc
     1741 gcttggaata gcaacaactt ggattcgaag gttggtggga actataacta tttgtaccgc
     1801 ctatttcgta agtctaattt gaaacctttc gaaagagaca taagtaccga gatttatcaa
     1861 gctggttcta ctccttgtaa tggggtcgaa ggttttaact gttacttccc cttacaatct
     1921 tacggttttc agccaaccaa cggagttggt taccaaccat atagagttgt tgtcctgtct
     1981 tttgaactat tgcatgcccc agctacagtc tgcggtccca aaaagtccac gaacttggtt
     2041 aaaaataagt gtgtcaactt caatttcaat ggtcttactg gtactggcgt attgaccgaa
     2101 tccaacaaga agttcctgcc attccaacaa ttcggtagag atattgcaga tacgaccgat
     2161 gcggtccggg atcctcaaac tttggaaatt ttggacatca ctccatgttc ctttggtggt
     2221 gttagcgtta ttacccctgg aaccaacact tctaatcagg tcgccgtttt ataccaagac
     2281 gtcaactgta cggaagtgcc agttgctatc cacgctgacc aactaacccc tacttggaga
     2341 gtctactcta ctggttctaa tgttttccaa acaagagctg gttgtttgat aggtgctgag
     2401 catgtcaaca actcctatga atgtgacatt ccaattggtg ccggaatctg tgcatcctac
     2461 caaacacaga ctaattcacc aagaagagct agaagtgttg cttcacaaag tatcattgca
     2521 tacaccatga gcctaggtgc cgaaaactca gtcgcataca gtaacaattc tattgctata
     2581 ccaactaatt tcactatttc tgttactact gaaatcttac ctgtctctat gacaaagacc
     2641 tcagtggatt gtacaatgta tatctgtggt gactctactg agtgttctaa tttgttgtta
     2701 caatacggtt ccttctgcac acaattgaac cgtgctctta cgggtattgc tgtcgaacaa
     2761 gacaaaaaca cccaggaagt atttgcccaa gtcaagcaaa tctacaagac cccacccatt
     2821 aaggatttcg gcggtttcaa ctttagccaa atcttgccag atccatcaaa gccatccaag
     2881 agatcgttta tcgaagattt attatttaat aaagttacgt tagccgacgc tggattcatc
     2941 aagcaatatg gcgattgctt gggtgacatt gcagcccgag acttgatatg tgcgcagaag
     3001 ttcaatggtc ttaccgtgtt gcccccacta ttgactgatg aaatgatcgc tcaatatacc
     3061 tcagcgctct tggctgggac gattacttct ggttggacat ttggtgctgg tgctgcattg
     3121 caaatcccat ttgctatgca aatggcttac agattcaacg ggataggagt tactcaaaac
     3181 gttctgtatg aaaaccaaaa gctaatcgct aatcaattca actcggccat tggtaagatt
     3241 caagactctt tgtcctcgac tgcttcggcg cttggtaaac tacaagacgt tgttaaccag
     3301 aatgctcaag ctttgaacac cctcgtaaaa cagttgtcct ctaacttcgg ggccatttct
     3361 tccgtactca acgatatctt atctaggttg gataaggttg aggccgaagt acaaatcgat
     3421 agattgatca ccggaagatt gcaatcgcta caaacctacg ttactcaaca acttatccgc
     3481 gctgctgaaa ttagagctag tgctaattta gccgcgacca agatgagtga atgtgtccta
     3541 ggtcagtcta agcgtgttga cttctgtggt aaaggttatc atttgatgtc ctttccccaa
     3601 tctgccccgc acggtgtcgt ctttttgcat gttacttacg tgccggctca ggaaaagaac
     3661 ttcactacag ctcctgccat ctgtcacgat ggtaaagctc acttcccaag agaaggtgtt
     3721 ttcgtttcta atggtactca ctggttcgtc acacaaagaa acttctacga gccccaaatt
     3781 attactactg acaacacctt cgtatccggt aattgtgacg ttgtcatcgg tattgtcaac
     3841 aacaccgttt atgatccact ccaaccagaa ttagattcct tcaaggaaga attggataaa
     3901 tactttaaga atcacacctc ccctgacgtt gatctaggtg acatatctgg cattaacgct
     3961 tccgtggtta acattcaaaa ggaaatagac aggttaaatg aggttgccaa gaacttgaac
     4021 gagtcattga ttgatctcca agaactaggt aagtacgaac aatacattaa atggccgtgg
     4081 tacatctggt tgggttttat cgcagggctg attgctattg ttatggtgac catcatgttg
     4141 tgctgtatga cctcatgttg ttcttgttta aagggttgtt gcagctgcgg ttcttgttgc
     4201 aagttcgatg aagacgactc tgaacctgta ttgaagggtg ttaaattgca ctacacgctc
     4261 gtgccgagag gttctcacca tcatcaccat cattaaacag gccccttttc ctttgtcgat
     4321 atcatgtaat tagttatgtc acgcttacat tcacgccctc ctcccacatc cgctctaacc
     4381 gaaaaggaag gagttagaca acctgaagtc taggtcccta tttatttttt ttaatagtta
     4441 tgttagtatt aagaacgtta tttatatttc aaatttttct tttttttctg tacaaagcgg
     4501 ccgccgaacc actagtgcac tgcagtacac ggtttccttg aaattttttt gattcggtaa
     4561 tctccgaaca gaaggaagaa cgaaggaagg agcacagact tagattggta tatatacgca
     4621 tatgtagtgt tgaagaaaca tgaaattgcc cagtattctt aacccaactg cacagaacaa
     4681 aaacgtgcag gaaacgaaga taaatcatgt cgaaagctac atataaggaa cgtgctgcta
     4741 ctcatcctag tcctgttgct gccaagctat ttaatatcat gcacgaaaag caaacaaact
     4801 tgtgtgcttc attggatgtt cgtaccacca aggaattact ggagttagtt gaagcattag
     4861 gtcccaaaat ttgtttacta aaaacacatg tggatatctt gactgatttt tccatggagg
     4921 gcacagttaa gccgctaaag gcattatccg ccaagtacaa ttttttactc ttcgaggaca
     4981 gaaaatttgc tgacattggt aatacagtca aattgcagta ctctgcgggt gtatacagaa
     5041 tagcagaatg ggcagacatt acgaatgcac acggtgtggt gggcccaggt attgttagcg
     5101 gtttgaagca ggcggcagaa gaagtaacaa aggaacctag aggccttttg atgttagcag
     5161 aattgtcatg caagggctcc ctatctactg gagaatatac taagggtact gttgacattg
     5221 cgaagagcga caaagatttt gttatcggct ttattgctca aagagacatg ggtggaagag
     5281 atgaaggtta cgattggttg attatgacac ccggtgtggg tttagatgac aagggagatg
     5341 cattgggtca acagtataga accgtggatg atgtggtttc tacaggatct gacattatta
     5401 ttgttggaag aggactattt gcaaagggaa gggatgctaa ggtagagggt gaacgttaca
     5461 gaaaagcagg ctgggaagca tatttgagaa gatgcggcca gcaaaactaa aaaactgtat
     5521 tataagtaaa tgcatgtata ctaaactcac aaattagagc ttcaatttaa ttatatcagt
     5581 tattacccga gtaacgaagc atctgtgctt cattttgtag aacaaaaatg caacgcgaga
     5641 gcgctaattt ttcaaacaaa gaatctgagc tgcattttta cagaacagaa atgcaacgcg
     5701 aaagcgctat tttaccaacg aagaatctgt gcttcatttt tgtaaaacaa aaatgcaacg
     5761 cgagagcgct aatttttcaa acaaagaatc tgagctgcat ttttacagaa cagaaatgca
     5821 acgcgagagc gctattttac caacaaagaa tctatacttc ttttttgttc tacaaaaatg
     5881 catcccgaga gcgctatttt tctaacaaag catcttagat tacttttttt ctcctttgtg
     5941 cgctctataa tgcagtctct tgataacttt ttgcactgta ggtccgttaa ggttagaaga
     6001 aggctacttt ggtgtctatt ttctcttcca taaaaaaagc ctgactccac ttcccgcgtt
     6061 tactgattac tagcgaagct gcgggtgcat tttttcaaga taaaggcatc cccgattata
     6121 ttctataccg atgtggattg cgcatacttt gtgaacagaa agtgatagcg ttgatgattc
     6181 ttcattggtc agaaaattat gaacggtttc ttctattttg tctctatata ctacgtatag
     6241 gaaatgttta cattttcgta ttgttttcga ttcactctat gaatagttct tactacaatt
     6301 tttttgtcta aagagtaata ctagagataa acataaaaaa tgtagaggtc gagtttagat
     6361 gcaagttcaa ggagcgaaag gtggatgggt aggttatata gggatatagc acagagatat
     6421 atagcaaaga gatacttttg agcaatgttt gtggaagcgg tattcgcaat attttagtag
     6481 ctcgttacag tccggtgcgt ttttggtttt ttgaaagtgc gtcatcagag cgcttttggt
     6541 tttcaaaagc gctctgaagt tcctatactt tctagctaga gaataggaac ttcccgagcg
     6601 gccgcgtgtt acaagcttga ctccagcgta actggactgc aatcaactca ctggctcacc
     6661 ttcacgggtg ggcctttctt cggtagaaaa tcaaaggatc ttcttgagat cctttttttc
     6721 tgcgcgtaat ctgctgcttg caaacaaaaa aaccaccgct accagcggtg gtttgtttgc
     6781 cggatcaaga gctaccaact ctttttccga ggtaactggc ttcagcagag cgcagatacc
     6841 aaatactgtt cttctagtgt agccgtagtt aggccaccac ttcaagaact ctgtagcacc
     6901 gcctacatac ctcgctctgc taatcctgtt accagtggct gctgccagtg gcgataagtc
     6961 gtgtcttacc gggttggact caagacgata gttaccggat aaggcgcagc ggtcgggctg
     7021 aacggggggt tcgtgcacac agcccagctt ggagcgaacg acctacaccg aactgagata
     7081 cctacagcgt gagctatgag aaagcgccac gcttcccgaa gggagaaagg cggacaggta
     7141 tccggtaagc ggcagggtcg gaacaggaga gcgcacgagg gagcttccag gggtaaacgc
     7201 ctggtatctt tatagtcctg tcgggtttcg ccacctctga cttgagcatc gatttttgtg
     7261 atgctcgtca ggggggcgga gcctatggaa aaacgccagc aacgcagaaa ggcccacccg
     7321 aaggtgagcc aggtgattac atttgggccc tcatcagagg ttttcaccgt catcaccgaa
     7381 acgcgcgagg cagctgcggt aaagctcatc agcgtggtcg tgaagcgatt cacagatgtc
     7441 tgcctgttca tccgcgtcca gctcgttgag tttctccaga agcgttaatg tctggcttct
     7501 gataaagcgg gccatgttaa gggcggtttt ttcctgtttg gtcacttacc aatgcttaat
     7561 cagtgaggca cctatctcag cgatctgtct atttcgttca tccatagttg cctgactccc
     7621 cgtcgtgtag ataactacga tgcgggaggg cttaccatct ggccccagtg ctgcaatgat
     7681 accgcgagac ccacgctcac cggctccaga tttatcagca ataaaccagc cagccgggag
     7741 ggccgagcgc agaagtgatc ctgcaacttt atccgcctcc atccagtcta ttaattgttg
     7801 ccgggaagct agagtaagta gttcgccagt taatagtttg cgcaacgttg ttgccattgc
     7861 tacaggcatc gtggtgtcac gctcgtcgtt tggtatggct tcattcagct ccggttccca
     7921 acgatcaagg cgagttacat gatcccccat gttgtgcaaa aaagcggtta gctccttcgg
     7981 tcctccgatc gttgccagaa gtaagttggc cgcagtgtta tcactcatgg ttatggcagc
     8041 actgcataat tctcttactg tcatgccatc cgtgagatgc ttttctgtga ctggtgagta
     8101 ctcaaccaag tcattctgag aatagtgtat gcggcgaccg agttgctctt gcccggcgtc
     8161 aatacgggat aataccgcgc cacatagcag aactttaaaa gtgctcatca ttggaaaacg
     8221 ttcttcgggg cgtaaactct caaggatctt accgctgttg agatccagtt cgatgtaacc
     8281 cactcgtgca cccaactgat cttcagcatc ttttactttc accagcgttt ctgggtgagc
     8341 aaaaacagga aggcaaaatg ccgcaaaaaa gggaataagg gcgacacgga aatgttgaat
     8401 actcatttta gcttccttag ctcctgaaaa tctcgataac tcaaaaaata cgcccggtag
     8461 tgatcttatt tcattatggt gaaagttgga acctcttacg tgccgatcaa gtcaaaagcc
     8521 tccggtcgga ggcttttgac tttctgctat ggaggtcagg tatgatttaa atggt
//
