[The description below was written by a language model from this plasmid's Addgene catalogue record and the feature table of its GenBank file.]
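Description:
pGBW-m4046494 is an 8,575 bp circular yeast–E. coli shuttle plasmid for episomal expression of the SARS-CoV-2 surface (spike, S) glycoprotein in Saccharomyces cerevisiae. In yeast it replicates from the 2µ origin, which supports multicopy maintenance. It is selected through the URA3 auxotrophic marker, which complements uracil auxotrophy and can be counterselected with 5-fluoroorotic acid. In bacteria it is propagated from a ColE1/pUC-type origin with ampicillin selection. The bla gene appears to be driven by the adjacent cat promoter. Short phage T3 and T7 early terminators flank the bacterial origin, and a tonB terminator lies beside the resistance cassette, presumably insulating these modules from read-through. The feature table also annotates a rop coding sequence next to AmpR, although the catalogue entry lists the plasmid as high copy.

The payload is a synthetic spike open reading frame of roughly 3.8 kb, recoded for S. cerevisiae codon usage ("recode 1") from the NCBI reference protein and made by gene synthesis. The spike coding region is not annotated in the feature table. It evidently occupies the unannotated span between the constitutive TEF1 promoter and the backbone-encoded C-terminal tags. Those tags are a thrombin cleavage site followed by a 6xHis tag, so the protein can be captured by metal-affinity chromatography and the tag then removed by protease. A CYC1 primer site just downstream indicates a CYC1 transcription terminator. The plasmid belongs to a set of tagged SARS-CoV-2 yeast constructs intended for protein expression and purification. The depositor notes that sequencing quality control may not cover the entire plasmid.
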