Addgene plasmid #149137: pGBW-m4046494
Purpose: Yeast Expression plasmid for SARS-CoV-2 surface glycoprotein (Spike protein)
Depositing lab: Ginkgo Bioworks & Benjie Chen. Depositing organization: Ginkgo Bioworks.
Backbone
  Vector backbone: AmpR; 2u URA3
  Backbone size w/o insert (bp): 4078
  Vector type: Yeast Expression
  Selectable markers: URA3
Growth in bacteria
  Bacterial resistance: Ampicillin, 100 μg/mL
  Growth temperature: 37°C
  Growth strain: DH5alpha
  Copy number: High Copy
Gene/Insert
  Gene/Insert name: SARS-CoV-2 surface glycoprotein (alt names: Spike protein; S protein)
  Species: S. cerevisiae (budding yeast); Severe acute respiratory syndrome coronavirus 2
  Insert size (bp): 3815
  Mutation: Saccharomyces cerevisiae recode 1
  Entrez Gene: S (a.k.a. GU280_gp02, spike glycoprotein)
  Promoter: pTEF1
  Tag / fusion protein: Cleavable thrombin;6xHIS (C terminal on backbone)
  Cloning method: Unknown
Resource information
  A portion of this plasmid was derived from a plasmid made by: GinkgoBioworks
Depositor comments: NCBI Reference Sequence: YP_009724390.1. Created by gene synthesis with Not1 site. NGS used for QC was performed by Ginkgo and may not fully cover the entire plasmid.
How to cite: pGBW-m4046494 was a gift from Ginkgo Bioworks & Benjie Chen (Addgene plasmid # 149137 ; http://n2t.net/addgene:149137 ; RRID:Addgene_149137)
